>Addgene plasmid #106741 | gh70 | addgene full sequence | sequence record 221041 | Addgene Assembled Full Sequence
CTAAATTGTAAGCGTTAATATTTTGTTAAAATTCGCGTTAAATTTTTGTTAAATCAGCTCATTTTTTAAC
CAATAGGCCGAAATCGGCAAAATCCCTTATAAATCAAAAGAATAGACCGAGATAGGGTTGAGTGGCCGCT
ACAGGGCGCTCCCATTCGCCATTCAGGCTGCGCAACTGTTGGGAAGGGCGTTTCGGTGCGGGCCTCTTCG
CTATTACGCCAGCTGGCGAAAGGGGGATGTGCTGCAAGGCGATTAAGTTGGGTAACGCCAGGGTTTTCCC
AGTCACGACGTTGTAAAACGACGGCCAGTGAGCGCGACGTAATACGACTCACTATAGGGCGAATTGGCGG
AAGGCCGTCAAGGCCACGTGTCTTGTCCAGAGCTCGATATCGAATTCGAGGGCCTATTTCCCATGATTCC
TTCATATTTGCATATACGATACAAGGCTGTTAGAGAGATAATTGGAATTAATTTGACTGTAAACACAAAG
ATATTAGTACAAAATACGTGACGTAGAAAGTAATAATTTCTTGGGTAGTTTGCAGTTTTAAAATTATGTT
TTAAAATGGACTATCATATGCTTACCGTAACTTGAAAGTATTTCGATTTCTTGGCTTTATATATCTTGTG
GAAAGGACGAAACACCGTATCCTTGGAACAGCCTGAGTTTTAGAGCTAGAAATAGCAAGTTAAAATAAGG
CTAGTCCGTTATCAACTTGAAAAAGTGGCACCGAGTCGGTGCTTTTTTTGGTACCTGGAGCACAAGACTG
GCCTCATGGGCCTTCCGCTCACTGCCCGCTTTCCAGTCGGGAAACCTGTCGTGCCAGCTGCATTAACATG
GTCATAGCTGTTTCCTTGCGTATTGGGCGCTCTCCGCTTCCTCGCTCACTGACTCGCTGCGCTCGGTCGT
TCGGGTAAAGCCTGGGGTGCCTAATGAGCAAAAGGCCAGCAAAAGGCCAGGAACCGTAAAAAGGCCGCGT
TGCTGGCGTTTTTCCATAGGCTCCGCCCCCCTGACGAGCATCACAAAAATCGACGCTCAAGTCAGAGGTG
GCGAAACCCGACAGGACTATAAAGATACCAGGCGTTTCCCCCTGGAAGCTCCCTCGTGCGCTCTCCTGTT
CCGACCCTGCCGCTTACCGGATACCTGTCCGCCTTTCTCCCTTCGGGAAGCGTGGCGCTTTCTCATAGCT
CACGCTGTAGGTATCTCAGTTCGGTGTAGGTCGTTCGCTCCAAGCTGGGCTGTGTGCACGAACCCCCCGT
TCAGCCCGACCGCTGCGCCTTATCCGGTAACTATCGTCTTGAGTCCAACCCGGTAAGACACGACTTATCG
CCACTGGCAGCAGCCACTGGTAACAGGATTAGCAGAGCGAGGTATGTAGGCGGTGCTACAGAGTTCTTGA
AGTGGTGGCCTAACTACGGCTACACTAGAAGAACAGTATTTGGTATCTGCGCTCTGCTGAAGCCAGTTAC
CTTCGGAAAAAGAGTTGGTAGCTCTTGATCCGGCAAACAAACCACCGCTGGTAGCGGTGGTTTTTTTGTT
TGCAAGCAGCAGATTACGCGCAGAAAAAAAGGATCTCAAGAAGATCCTTTGATCTTTTCTACGGGGTCTG
ACGCTCAGTGGAACGAAAACTCACGTTAAGGGATTTTGGTCATGAGATTATCAAAAAGGATCTTCACCTA
GATCCTTTTAAATTAAAAATGAAGTTTTAAATCAATCTAAAGTATATATGAGTAAACTTGGTCTGACAGT
TACCAATGCTTAATCAGTGAGGCACCTATCTCAGCGATCTGTCTATTTCGTTCATCCATAGTTGCCTGAC
TCCCCGTCGTGTAGATAACTACGATACGGGAGGGCTTACCATCTGGCCCCAGTGCTGCAATGATACCGCG
AGAACCACGCTCACCGGCTCCAGATTTATCAGCAATAAACCAGCCAGCCGGAAGGGCCGAGCGCAGAAGT
GGTCCTGCAACTTTATCCGCCTCCATCCAGTCTATTAATTGTTGCCGGGAAGCTAGAGTAAGTAGTTCGC
CAGTTAATAGTTTGCGCAACGTTGTTGCCATTGCTACAGGCATCGTGGTGTCACGCTCGTCGTTTGGTAT
GGCTTCATTCAGCTCCGGTTCCCAACGATCAAGGCGAGTTACATGATCCCCCATGTTGTGCAAAAAAGCG
GTTAGCTCCTTCGGTCCTCCGATCGTTGTCAGAAGTAAGTTGGCCGCAGTGTTATCACTCATGGTTATGG
CAGCACTGCATAATTCTCTTACTGTCATGCCATCCGTAAGATGCTTTTCTGTGACTGGTGAGTACTCAAC
CAAGTCATTCTGAGAATAGTGTATGCGGCGACCGAGTTGCTCTTGCCCGGCGTCAATACGGGATAATACC
GCGCCACATAGCAGAACTTTAAAAGTGCTCATCATTGGAAAACGTTCTTCGGGGCGAAAACTCTCAAGGA
TCTTACCGCTGTTGAGATCCAGTTCGATGTAACCCACTCGTGCACCCAACTGATCTTCAGCATCTTTTAC
TTTCACCAGCGTTTCTGGGTGAGCAAAAACAGGAAGGCAAAATGCCGCAAAAAAGGGAATAAGGGCGACA
CGGAAATGTTGAATACTCATACTCTTCCTTTTTCAATATTATTGAAGCATTTATCAGGGTTATTGTCTCA
TGAGCGGATACATATTTGAATGTATTTAGAAAAATAAACAAATAGGGGTTCCGCGCACATTTCCCCGAAA
AGTGCCAC
Features (pLannotate 1.2.2; 10 found; start..end, strand, type, name):
      3..134     -  rep_origin     M13 ori (fragment): M13 bacteriophage origin of replication; arrow indicates direction of (+) strand synthesis
    155..311     -  CDS            lacZα (fragment): LacZα fragment of β-galactosidase; lacZ fragment
    320..338     +  promoter       T7 promoter: promoter for bacteriophage T7 RNA polymerase
    398..638     +  promoter       U6 promoter: RNA polymerase III promoter for human U6 snRNA
    667..742     +  misc_RNA       gRNA scaffold: guide RNA scaffold for the Streptococcus pyogenes CRISPR/Cas9 system
    789..836     -  CDS            lacI (fragment): lac repressor; lacI; The lac repressor binds to the lac operator to inhibit transcription in E. coli. This inhibition can be relieved by adding lactose or isopropyl-β-D-thiogalactopyranoside (IPTG).
    873..913     -  rep_origin     RSF ori (fragment): Plasmids containing the RSF 1030 origin of replication can be propagated in E. coli cells that contain additional plasmids with compatible origins.
    991..1579    -  rep_origin     ori: high-copy-number ColE1/pMB1/pBR322/pUC origin of replication
   1750..2610    -  CDS            AmpR: β-lactamase; bla; confers resistance to ampicillin, carbenicillin, and related antibiotics
   2611..2715    -  promoter       AmpR promoter: bla
