[The description below was written by a language model from this plasmid's Addgene catalogue record and pLannotate feature annotations shown in this document.]
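Description:
gh70 is a small mammalian-expression guide RNA plasmid built on the EPB104 backbone, designed to express a single gRNA directed against human B3GNT4, a gene in the glycosyltransferase family. It belongs to a validated gRNA collection for CRISPR/Cas9 targeting of the human glycosyltransferase genes. The assembled sequence is about 2.7 kb. In bacteria it is maintained at high copy through a ColE1/pUC-type origin and selected with ampicillin via the β-lactamase gene driven by its own promoter.

The functional cassette consists of a human U6 promoter, an RNA polymerase III promoter well suited to producing short, uncapped transcripts with defined ends, followed by a short gap that accommodates the 20-nucleotide B3GNT4 targeting spacer, and then the Streptococcus pyogenes Cas9 gRNA scaffold. Transcription therefore yields a complete single guide RNA that can direct SpCas9 to the B3GNT4 locus. The plasmid carries no Cas9 coding sequence and no mammalian selection marker or reporter in the annotated features, so the nuclease must be supplied separately, for example from a co-transfected plasmid or a Cas9-expressing cell line.

The remaining annotations are backbone remnants rather than working parts: fragments of an M13 origin, lacZα, lacI and an RSF origin, plus a T7 promoter upstream of the U6 cassette, a region also used for sequencing across the insert. The insert was introduced by restriction cloning, but the sites used are not recorded. Typical use is transient delivery into human cells to disrupt B3GNT4 for studies of glycosylation.
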