Addgene plasmid #106741: gh70
Purpose: expression of gRNA targeting B3GNT4
Depositing lab: Eric-Paul Bennett. Depositing organization: University of Copenhagen. Publication: A validated gRNA library for CRISPR/Cas9 targeting of the human glycosyltransferase genome. Narimatsu Y, Joshi HJ, Zhang Y, Gomes C, Chen YH, Lorenzetti F, Furukawa S, Schjoldager K, Hansen L, Clausen H, Bennett EP, Wandall HH. Glycobiology. 2018 Jan 5. pii: 4791732. doi: 10.1093/glycob/cwx101. PubMed 29315387.
Backbone
  Vector backbone: EPB104
  Backbone manufacturer: Eric-Paul Bennett (Addgene plasmid # 68369)
  Backbone size w/o insert (bp): 2376
  Vector type: Mammalian Expression
Growth in bacteria
  Bacterial resistance: Ampicillin, 100 μg/mL
  Growth temperature: 37°C
  Growth strain: DH5alpha
  Copy number: High Copy
Gene/Insert
  Gene/Insert name: B3GNT4
  gRNA/shRNA sequence: GTATCCTTGGAACAGCCTGA
  Species: H. sapiens (human)
  Entrez Gene: B3GNT4 (a.k.a. B3GN-T4, beta3Gn-T4)
  Cloning method: Restriction Enzyme; 5′ cloning site unknown (unknown if destroyed); 3′ cloning site unknown (unknown if destroyed)
  Sequencing primers: 5′ T7NP
Terms and licenses: Academic/Nonprofit Terms; Industry Terms: Not Available to Industry
How to cite: gh70 was a gift from Eric-Paul Bennett (Addgene plasmid # 106741 ; http://n2t.net/addgene:106741 ; RRID:Addgene_106741)
