>Addgene plasmid #106741 | gh70 | addgene partial sequence | sequence record 221042 | hU6-F
AATTGGAATTAATTTGACTGTAAACACAAAGATATTAGTACAAAATACGTGACGTAGAAAGTAATAATTT
CTTGGGTAGTTTGCAGTTTTAAAATTATGTTTTAAAATGGACTATCATATGCTTACCGTAACTTGAAAGT
ATTTCGATTTCTTGGCTTTATATATCTTGTGGAAAGGACGAAACACCGTATCCTTGGAACAGCCTGAGTT
TTAGAGCTAGAAATAGCAAGTTAAAATAAGGCTAGTCCGTTATCAACTTGAAAAAGTGGCACCGAGTCGG
TGCTTTTTTTGGTACCTGGAGCACAAGACTGGCCTCATGGGCCTTCCGCTCACTGCCCGCTTTCCAGTCG
GGAAACCTGTCGTGCCAGCTGCATTAACATGGTCATAGCTGTTTCCTTGCGTATTGGGCGCTCTCCGCTT
CCTCGCTCACTGACTCGCTGCGCTCGGTCGTTCGGGTAAAGCCTGGGGTGCCTAATGAGCAAAAGGCCAG
CAAAAGGCCAGGAACCGTAAAAAGGCCGCGTTGCTGGCGTTTTTCCATAGGCTCCGCCCCCCTGACGAGC
ATCACAAAAATCGACGCTCAAGTCAGAGGTGGCGAAACCCGACAGGACTATAAAGATACCAGGCGTTTCC
CCCTGGAAGCTCCCTCGTGCGCTCTCCTGTTCCGACCCTGCCGCTTACCGGATACCTGTCCGCCTTTCTC
CCTTCGGGAAGCGTGGCGCTTTCTCATAGCTCACGCTGTAGGTATCTCAGTTCGGTGTAGGTCGTTCGCT
CCAAGCTGGGCTGTGTGCACGAACCCCCCGTTCAGCCCGACCGCTGCGCCTTATCCGGTAACTATCGTCT
TGAGTCCAACCCGGTAAGACACGACTTATCGCCACTGGCAGCAGCCACTGGTAACAGGATTAGCAGAGCG
AGGTATGTAGGCGGTGCTACAGAGTTCTTGAAGTGGTGGCCTAACTACGGCTACACTAGAAGAA
